Addgene plasmid #117504: BCJJ345
Purpose: YAO:Cas9:E9 Golden Gate Level 1 Position 2 reverse
Depositing lab: Jonathan D Jones. Depositing organization: Sainsbury Laboratory, Norwich. Publication: Optimization of T-DNA architecture for Cas9-mediated mutagenesis in Arabidopsis. Castel B, Tomlinson L, Locci F, Yang Y, Jones JDG. PLoS One. 2019 Jan 9;14(1):e0204778. doi: 10.1371/journal.pone.0204778. eCollection 2019. PubMed 30625150.
Backbone
  Vector backbone: pICH47811
  Backbone size w/o insert (bp): 4352
  Total vector size (bp): 10065
  Vector type: Plant Expression, CRISPR
Growth in bacteria
  Bacterial resistance: Ampicillin, 100 μg/mL
  Growth temperature: 37°C
  Growth strain: DH5alpha
  Copy number: Unknown
Gene/Insert
  Gene/Insert name: BpiI:tagt:YAO:Cas9-3(intron):E9:ttgc:BpiI
  Species: Synthetic
  Insert size (bp): 5713
  Promoter: AtYAO
  Cloning method: Restriction Enzyme; 5′ cloning site BpiI (not destroyed); 3′ cloning site BpiI (not destroyed)
  Sequencing primers: 5′ GTGGTGTAAACAAATTGACGC; 3′ GGATAAACCTTTTCACGCCC
Terms and licenses: Academic/Nonprofit Terms; Industry Terms: Not Available to Industry
Depositor comments: Cloned by Baptiste Castel . Please visit https://www.biorxiv.org/content/early/2018/09/17/419952 for bioRxiv preprint.
How to cite: BCJJ345 was a gift from Jonathan D Jones (Addgene plasmid # 117504 ; http://n2t.net/addgene:117504 ; RRID:Addgene_117504)
