[The description below was written by a language model from this plasmid's Addgene catalogue record and pLannotate feature annotations shown in this document.]
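Description:
BCJJ345 is a Golden Gate (MoClo-style) Level 1 module for plant CRISPR work, built in the pICH47811 backbone, which the record designates as the Position 2, reverse-orientation acceptor. The 10,065 bp plasmid is propagated in E. coli under ampicillin selection (AmpR with its bla promoter) from a high-copy ColE1/pUC-type origin. The backbone also carries the broad-host-range incP oriV with the trfA replication initiator gene, together with nopaline-type left and right T-DNA border repeats, features typical of binary vectors able to replicate in Agrobacterium. A short TetR fragment is annotated as well and is most likely a backbone remnant.

The 5.7 kb synthetic insert is a complete Cas9 transcription unit. According to the catalogue fields it is driven by the Arabidopsis YAO promoter (AtYAO), although this promoter is not picked up in the automated feature table; it presumably lies in the unannotated stretch between the tag and the right border. The coding region is a plant codon-optimised Streptococcus pyogenes Cas9 containing the potato IV2 intron, which prevents functional expression in bacteria and can improve expression in plants. It is preceded by a 2xFLAG epitope tag for detection, and transcription ends at the pea rbcS-E9 terminator and polyadenylation signal. The unit is flanked by retained BpiI sites that release defined four-base overhangs, so it can be assembled in a fixed order and orientation alongside other Level 1 modules, such as selection markers and guide RNA cassettes, into a Level 2 T-DNA vector. The plasmid belongs to a set used to compare promoter, terminator and orientation choices when optimising T-DNA architecture for Cas9-mediated mutagenesis in Arabidopsis.
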