Features (pLannotate 1.2.2; 11 found; start..end, strand, type, name):
     33..664     -  terminator     E9 terminator: terminator and polyadenylation signal from the pea rbcS-E9 gene
    726..5018    -  CDS            pcoCas9: Cas9 endonuclease from the Streptococcus pyogenes Type II CRISPR/Cas system plant codon-optimized Cas9 gene containing the potato IV2 intron
   5076..5123    -  CDS            2xFLAG: two tandem FLAG® epitope tags
   5768..5792    +  misc_feature   RB T-DNA repeat: right border repeat from nopaline C58 T-DNA
   5904..5924    -  CDS            TetR (fragment): tetracycline resistance regulatory protein; tetR
   5951..7096    -  CDS            trfA: TRFA_ECOLX - Experimental evidence at protein level: Swiss-Prot protein existence level 1. Also involved in plasmid copy number control, promoting intermolecular coupling of protein bound iterons at oriV, which inhibits replication initiation. From Escherichia coli.
   7432..8020    -  rep_origin     ori: high-copy-number ColE1/pMB1/pBR322/pUC origin of replication
   8191..9051    -  CDS            AmpR: β-lactamase; bla; confers resistance to ampicillin, carbenicillin, and related antibiotics
   9052..9156    -  promoter       AmpR promoter: bla
   9243..9874    -  rep_origin     oriV: incP origin of replication
   9966..9990    +  misc_feature   LB T-DNA repeat: left border repeat from nopaline C58 T-DNA
>Addgene plasmid #117504 | BCJJ345 | depositor full sequence | sequence record 221766 | BCJJ345 sequence 10065 bps
TCTGTGAAGACAAGCAAGAATTCAAGCTTAGCGTTGTCAATCAATTGGCAAGTCATAAAATGCATTAAAA
AATATTTTCATACTCAACTACAAATCCATGAGTATAACTATAATTATAAAGCAATGATTAGAATCTGACA
AGGATTCTGGAAAATTACATAAAGGAAAGTTCATAAATGTCTAAAACACAAGAGGACATACTTGTATTCA
GTAACATTTGCAGCTTTTCTAGGTCTGAAAATATATTTGTTGCCTAGTGAATAAGCATAATGGTACAACT
ACAAGTGTTTTACTCCTCATATTAACTTCGGTCATTAGAGGCCACGATTTGACACATTTTTACTCAAAAC
AAAATGTTTGCATATCTCTTATAATTTCAAATTCAACACACAACAAATAAGAGAAAAAACAAATAATATT
AATTTGAGAATGAACAAAAGGACCATATCATTCATTAACTCTTCTCCATCCATTTCCATTTCACAGTTCG
ATAGCGAAAACCGAATAAAAAACACAGTAAATTACAAGCACAACAAATGGTACAAGAAAAACAGTTTTCC
CAATGCCATAATACTCAAACTCAGTAGGATTCTGGTGTGTGCGCAATGAAACTGATGCATTGAACTTGAC
GAACGTTGTCGAAACCGATGATACGAACGAAAGCAAGCTCACTTCTTCTTCTTAGCCTGTCCAGCCTTCT
TGGTAGCAGCTGGCCTCTTGCCACCATCTCCTCCAAGCTGAGAAAGATCGATTCTTGTCTCGTAAAGTCC
GGTGATAGACTGGTGGATAAGGGTAGCATCAAGAACCTCCTTGGTAGAGGTGTATCTTTTTCTATCGATG
GTGGTATCGAAGTACTTGAAAGCAGCTGGAGCACCAAGGTTGGTAAGGGTGAAAAGGTGGATGATGTTCT
CAGCCTGCTCTCTGATTGGCTTATCTCTGTGCTTGTTGTAAGCAGAAAGAACCTTATCAAGGTTAGCATC
AGCAAGGATAACTCTCTTAGAGAACTCAGAGATTTGCTCGATGATCTCATCAAGGTAGTGCTTGTGCTGC
TCAACGAAAAGCTGCTTCTGCTCGTTATCCTCTGGAGATCCCTTCAACTTCTCGTAGTGAGAAGCAAGGT
AAAGGAAGTTAACGTACTTAGATGGAAGAGCAAGCTCGTTTCCCTTCTGAAGCTCTCCAGCAGAAGCAAG
CATTCTCTTTCTTCCGTTCTCAAGCTCGAAAAGAGAGTACTTTGGCAACTTGATGATAAGATCCTTCTTA
ACCTCCTTGTATCCCTTAGCCTCAAGGAAATCGATTGGGTTCTTCTCGAAAGAAGAACGCTCCATGATGG
TGATTCCAAGAAGCTCCTTAACAGACTTCAACTTCTTAGACTTTCCCTTCTCAACCTTAGCAACAACAAG
AACAGAGTAAGCAACGGTTGGAGAATCGAATCCTCCGTACTTCTTTGGGTCCCAATCCTTCTTTCTAGCG
ATCAACTTATCAGAGTTTCTCTTTGGAAGGATAGACTCCTTAGAGAATCCTCCGGTCTGAACCTCGGTTT
TCTTAACGATGTTAACCTGTGGCATAGAAAGAACCTTTCTAACGGTAGCGAAATCTCTTCCCTTATCCCA
AACGATCTCTCCTGTCTCTCCGTTTGTCTCGATAAGTGGTCTTTTTCTGATCTCTCCGTTAGCAAGGGTG
ATCTCGGTCTTGAAGAAGTTCATGATGTTAGAGTAGAAGAAGTACTTAGCGGTAGCCTTTCCGATCTCCT
GCTCAGACTTAGCGATCATCTTTCTAACATCGTAAACCTTGTAATCTCCGTAAACGAACTCAGACTCCAA
CTTTGGGTACTTCTTGATAAGAGCGGTTCCAACAACAGCGTTAAGGTAAGCATCGTGAGCGTGGTGGTAG
TTGTTGATCTCTCTAACCTTGTAGAACTGGAAATCCTTTCTGAAATCAGAAACCAACTTAGACTTCAAGG
TGATAACCTTAACCTCTCTGATCAACTTATCGTTCTCATCGTACTTGGTGTTCATACGAGAATCAAGGAT
CTGAGCAACGTGCTTGGTGATCTGTCTGGTTTCAACAAGCTGTCTCTTGATGAATCCAGCCTTATCAAGC
TCAGAAAGTCCTCCTCTCTCAGCCTTGGTAAGGTTATCGAACTTTCTCTGGGTGATCAACTTAGCGTTAA
GAAGCTGTCTCCAGTAGTTCTTCATCTTCTTAACAACCTCCTCAGATGGAACGTTATCAGACTTTCCTCT
GTTCTTATCAGAACGGGTAAGAACCTTGTTATCGATAGAATCATCCTTCAAGAAAGACTGTGGAACGATG
TGATCAACATCGTAATCAGAAAGTCTGTTGATGTCAAGCTCCTGATCAACGTACATATCTCTTCCGTTCT
GAAGGTAGTAAAGGTACAACTTCTCGTTCTGAAGCTGGGTGTTCTCAACTGGGTGCTCCTTCAAGATTTG
AGATCCAAGCTCCTTGATTCCCTCCTCGATTCTCTTCATTCTCTCACGAGAGTTCTTCTGTCCCTTCTGG
GTGGTCTGGTTCTCTCTAGCCATCTCGATAACGATGTTCTCTGGCTTGTGTCTACCCATAACCTTAACAA
GCTCATCAACAACCTTAACGGTCTGAAGGATTCCCTTCTTGATAGCTGGAGATCCAGCAAGGTTAGCGAT
GTGCTCGTGAAGAGAATCTCCCTGTCCAGAAACCTGAGCCTTCTGGATGTCCTCCTTGAAGGTAAGAGAA
TCATCGTGGATAAGCTGCATGAAGTTTCTGTTAGCGAATCCATCAGACTTCAAGAAATCAAGGATGGTCT
TTCCAGACTGCTTATCTCTGATTCCGTTGATCAACTTACGAGAAAGTCTACCCCATCCGGTGTATCTTCT
TCTCTTCAACTGCTTCATAACCTTATCATCGAAAAGGTGAGCGTAGGTCTTGAGTCTCTCCTCGATCATC
TCTCTATCCTCGAAAAGGGTAAGGGTAAGAACGATGTCCTCAAGGATGTCCTCGTTCTCCTCGTTATCAA
GGAAATCCTTATCCTTGATGATCTTCAAAAGATCGTGGTAGGTTCCAAGAGAAGCGTTGAATCTATCCTC
AACTCCAGAGATTTCAACAGAATCGAAGCACTCGATCTTCTTGAAGTAATCCTCCTTCAACTGCTTAACG
GTAACCTTTCTGTTGGTCTTGAAAAGAAGATCAACGATAGCCTTCTTCTGCTCTCCAGAAAGGAAAGCTG
GCTTTCTCATTCCCTCGGTAACGTACTTAACCTTGGTAAGCTCGTTGTAAACGGTGAAGTACTCGTAAAG
AAGAGAGTGCTTTGGAAGAACCTTCTCGTTTGGAAGGTTCTTATCGAAGTTGGTCATTCTCTCGATGAAA
GACTGAGCAGAAGCTCCCTTATCAACAACCTGCACATCAACAAATTTTGGTCATATATTAGAAAAGTTAT
AAATTAAAATATACACACTTATAAACTACAGAAAAGCAATTGCTATATACTACATTCTTTTATTTTGAAA
AAAATATTTGAAATATTATATTACTACTAATTAATGATAATTATTATATATATATCAAAGGTAGAAGCAG
AAACTTACCTCCTCGAAGTTCCAAGGGGTGATTGTCTCCTCAGACTTTCTGGTCATCCAAGCGAAACGAG
AGTTTCCTCTAGCAAGTGGTCCAACGTAGTATGGGATTCTGAAGGTAAGGATCTTCTCGATCTTCTCTCT
GTTATCCTTCAAGAATGGGTAGAAATCCTCCTGTCTACGAAGGATAGCGTGAAGCTCTCCAAGGTGGATC
TGGTGTGGGATAGATCCGTTATCGAAGGTTCTCTGCTTTCTAAGAAGATCCTCTCTGTTCAACTTAACAA
GAAGCTCCTCGGTTCCATCCATCTTCTCAAGGATTGGCTTGATGAACTTGTAGAACTCCTCCTGAGAAGC
TCCTCCATCGATGTATCCAGCGTATCCGTTCTTAGACTGATCGAAGAAGATTTCCTTGTACTTCTCTGGA
AGCTGCTGTCTAACAAGAGCCTTCAAAAGGGTAAGATCCTGGTGGTGCTCATCGTATCTCTTGATCATAG
AAGCAGAAAGTGGAGCCTTGGTGATCTCGGTGTTAACTCTAAGGATGTCAGAAAGAAGGATAGCATCAGA
AAGGTTCTTAGCAGCAAGGAAAAGATCAGCGTACTGATCTCCGATCTGAGCAAGAAGGTTATCAAGATCA
TCATCGTAGGTATCCTTAGAAAGCTGCAACTTAGCATCCTCAGCAAGATCGAAGTTAGACTTGAAGTTTG
GGGTAAGTCCAAGAGAAAGAGCGATAAGGTTTCCGAAAAGTCCGTTCTTCTTCTCTCCTGGAAGCTGAGC
GATAAGGTTCTCAAGTCTACGAGACTTAGAAAGTCTAGCAGAAAGGATAGCCTTAGCATCAACTCCAGAA
GCGTTGATTGGGTTCTCCTCGAAAAGCTGGTTGTAGGTCTGAACAAGCTGGATGAACAACTTATCAACAT
CAGAGTTATCTGGGTTAAGATCTCCCTCGATAAGGAAGTGTCCTCTGAACTTGATCATGTGAGCAAGAGC
AAGGTAGATAAGTCTAAGATCAGCCTTATCGGTAGAATCAACCAACTTCTTTCTAAGGTGGTAGATGGTT
GGGTACTTCTCGTGGTAAGCAACCTCATCAACGATGTTTCCGAAGATTGGGTGTCTCTCGTGCTTCTTAT
CCTCCTCAACAAGGAAAGACTCCTCAAGTCTGTGGAAGAAAGAATCATCAACCTTAGCCATCTCGTTAGA
GAAGATTTCCTGAAGGTAGCAGATTCTGTTCTTTCTTCTGGTGTATCTTCTTCTAGCGGTTCTCTTCAAT
CTGGTAGCCTCAGCGGTTTCTCCAGAATCGAAAAGAAGAGCACCGATAAGGTTCTTCTTGATAGAGTGTC
TATCGGTGTTTCCAAGAACCTTGAACTTCTTAGATGGAACCTTGTACTCATCGGTGATAACAGCCCATCC
AACAGAGTTGGTTCCGATGTCAAGTCCGATAGAGTACTTCTTATCCATACCTCCAGCAGCTGGAACTCCG
TGGATTCCAACCTTTCTCTTCTTCTTTGGAGCCATCTTATCATCATCATCCTTGTAATCCTTATCATCAT
CATCCTTGTAATCCATTTCTTCTCTCTCTCACTCCCTCTTAGGGTTTAACGATTTTACACTTTGACTCGT
CTAGGTTTAGCCTCAGGGTTTAGTGGCGACGGAAGAAGCTGGAAAACGATTTTGTTTATTTGGTCGGAAA
GTTTACAACTTTAAACCTTCCACTAGGTTTTCTTCAGGAATCGGGTCTACCGGGTTGACCCGGACTAACC
AAGCCCATGACTTACCTGGTCTATGGTTTGAGCCCATTAACTATTTCGTTCTTTTAAAGCAGAAACTTGG
GCCTTTAATTTGTAGAGCCGAAAACTAACCGGACCGTCAATTTAAGTTTGGTTCAATCCGATTTCTGAAT
TTTTGGTTCTGATTTCTGAAGAGTAGTACGTAAACCGAATTGGGAGATTCTCTTATTTCAGTAACAGTTT
AATACAGTTTTTGTTTAGTGTTTTCAATTTCGGTATTTTTTACAAACTCGAATCGGATGATTCCGGTTTA
ATAAAATCAAATGAGTTCGGTTTAGCTGAATTTAAAACTGTTTTTAATCTTATAGTATACCGAACCGGAC
CATCCATCTAATTTCAATTGTCTACCAAAACCGACCGACCAGTCTTTGTCGACTCCACTATTGTCTTCTG
CACGAAGTGGTTTAAACTATCAGTGTTTGACAGGATATATTGGCGGGTAAACCTAAGAGAAAAGAGCGTT
TATTAGAATAATCGGATATTTAAAAGGGCGTGAAAAGGTTTATCCGTTCGTCCATTTGTATGTGCATGCC
AACCACAGGGTTCCCCAGATCAGGCGCTGGCTGCTGAACCCCCAGCCGGAACTGACCCCACAAGGCCCTA
GCGTTTGCAATGCACCAGGTCATCATTGACCCAGGCGTGTTCCACCAGGCCGCTGCCTCGCAACTCTTCG
CAGGCTTCGCCGACCTGCTCGCGCCACTTCTTCACGCGGGTGGAATCCGATCCGCACATGAGGCGGAAGG
TTTCCAGCTTGAGCGGGTACGGCTCCCGGTGCGAGCTGAAATAGTCGAACATCCGTCGGGCCGTCGGCGA
CAGCTTGCGGTACTTCTCCCATATGAATTTCGTGTAGTGGTCGCCAGCAAACAGCACGACGATTTCCTCG
TCGATCAGGACCTGGCAACGGGACGTTTTCTTGCCACGGTCCAGGACGCGGAAGCGGTGCAGCAGCGACA
CCGATTCCAGGTGCCCAACGCGGTCGGACGTGAAGCCCATCGCCGTCGCCTGTAGGCGCGACAGGCATTC
CTCGGCCTTCGTGTAATACCGGCCATTGATCGACCAGCCCAGGTCCTGGCAAAGCTCGTAGAACGTGAAG
GTGATCGGCTCGCCGATAGGGGTGCGCTTCGCGTACTCCAACACCTGCTGCCACACCAGTTCGTCATCGT
CGGCCCGCAGCTCGACGCCGGTGTAGGTGATCTTCACGTCCTTGTTGACGTGGAAAATGACCTTGTTTTG
CAGCGCCTCGCGCGGGATTTTCTTGTTGCGCGTGGTGAACAGGGCAGAGCGGGCCGTGTCGTTTGGCATC
GCTCGCATCGTGTCCGGCCACGGCGCAATATCGAACAAGGAAAGCTGCATTTCCTTGATCTGCTGCTTCG
TGTGTTTCAGCAACGCGGCCTGCTTGGCCTCGCTGACCTGTTTTGCCAGGTCCTCGCCGGCGGTTTTTCG
CTTCTTGGTCGTCATAGTTCCTCGCGTGTCGATGGTCATCGACTTCGCCAAACCTGCCGCCTCCTGTTCA
AGACGACGCGAACGCTCCACGGCGGCCGATGGCGCGGGCAGGGCAGGGGGAGCCAGTTGCACGCTGTCGC
GCTCGATCTTGGCCGTAGCTTGCTGGACCATCGAGCCGACGGACTGGAAGGTTTCGCGGGGCGCACGCAT
GACGGTGCGGCTTGCGATGGTTTCGGCATCCTCGGCGGAAAACCCCGCGTCGATCAGTTCTTGCCTGTAT
GCCTTCCGGTCAAACGTCCGATTCATTCACCCTCCTTGCGGGATTGCCCCGACTCACGCCGGGGCAATGT
GCCCTTATTCCTGATTTGACCCGCCTGGTGCCTTGGTGTCCAGATAATCCACCTTATCGGCAATGAAGTC
GGTCCCGTAGACCGTCTGGCCGTCCTTCTCGTACTTGGTATTCCGAATCTTGCCCTGCACGAATACCAGC
GACCCCTTGCCCAAATACTTGCCGTGGGCCTCGGCCTGAGAGCCAAAACACTTGATGCGGAAGAAGTCGG
TGCGCTCCTGCTTGTCGCCGGCATCGTTGCGCCACATCTAGGATCTGCCAGGAACCGTAAAAAGGCCGCG
TTGCTGGCGTTTTTCCATAGGCTCCGCCCCCCTGACGAGCATCACAAAAATCGACGCTCAAGTCAGAGGT
GGCGAAACCCGACAGGACTATAAAGATACCAGGCGTTTCCCCCTGGAAGCTCCCTCGTGCGCTCTCCTGT
TCCGACCCTGCCGCTTACCGGATACCTGTCCGCCTTTCTCCCTTCGGGAAGCGTGGCGCTTTCTCATAGC
TCACGCTGTAGGTATCTCAGTTCGGTGTAGGTCGTTCGCTCCAAGCTGGGCTGTGTGCACGAACCCCCCG
TTCAGCCCGACCGCTGCGCCTTATCCGGTAACTATCGTCTTGAGTCCAACCCGGTAAGACACGACTTATC
GCCACTGGCAGCAGCCACTGGTAACAGGATTAGCAGAGCGAGGTATGTAGGCGGTGCTACAGAGTTCTTG
AAGTGGTGGCCTAACTACGGCTACACTAGAAGGACAGTATTTGGTATCTGCGCTCTGCTGAAGCCAGTTA
CCTTCGGAAAAAGAGTTGGTAGCTCTTGATCCGGCAAACAAACCACCGCTGGTAGCGGTGGTTTTTTTGT
TTGCAAGCAGCAGATTACGCGCAGAAAAAAAGGATCTCAAGAAGATCCTTTGATCTTTTCTACGGGGTCT
GACGCTCAGTGGAACGAAAACTCACGTTAAGGGATTTTGGTCATGAGATTATCAAAAAGGATCTTCACCT
AGATCCTTTTAAATTAAAAATGAAGTTTTAAATCAATCTAAAGTATATATGAGTAAACTTGGTCTGACAG
TTACCAATGCTTAATCAGTGAGGCACCTATCTCAGCGATCTGTCTATTTCGTTCATCCATAGTTGCCTGA
CTCCCCGTCGTGTAGATAACTACGATACGGGAGGGCTTACCATCTGGCCCCAGTGCTGCAATGATACCGC
GAGAACCACGCTCACCGGCTCCAGATTTATCAGCAATAAACCAGCCAGCCGGAAGGGCCGAGCGCAGAAG
TGGTCCTGCAACTTTATCCGCCTCCATCCAGTCTATTAATTGTTGCCGGGAAGCTAGAGTAAGTAGTTCG
CCAGTTAATAGTTTGCGCAACGTTGTTGCCATTGCTACAGGCATCGTGGTGTCACGCTCGTCGTTTGGTA
TGGCTTCATTCAGCTCCGGTTCCCAACGATCAAGGCGAGTTACATGATCCCCCATGTTGTGCAAAAAAGC
GGTTAGCTCCTTCGGTCCTCCGATCGTTGTCAGAAGTAAGTTGGCCGCAGTGTTATCACTCATGGTTATG
GCAGCACTGCATAATTCTCTTACTGTCATGCCATCCGTAAGATGCTTTTCTGTGACTGGTGAGTACTCAA
CCAAGTCATTCTGAGAATAGTGTATGCGGCGACCGAGTTGCTCTTGCCCGGCGTCAATACGGGATAATAC
CGCGCCACATAGCAGAACTTTAAAAGTGCTCATCATTGGAAAACGTTCTTCGGGGCGAAAACTCTCAAGG
ATCTTACCGCTGTTGAGATCCAGTTCGATGTAACCCACTCGTGCACCCAACTGATCTTCAGCATCTTTTA
CTTTCACCAGCGTTTCTGGGTGAGCAAAAACAGGAAGGCAAAATGCCGCAAAAAAGGGAATAAGGGCGAC
ACGGAAATGTTGAATACTCATACTCTTCCTTTTTCAATATTATTGAAGCATTTATCAGGGTTATTGTCTC
ATGAGCGGATACATATTTGAATGTATTTAGAAAAATAAACAAATAGGGGTTCCGCGCACGAATTGGCCAG
CGCTGCCATTTTTGGGGTGAGGCCGTTCGCGGCCGAGGGGCGCAGCCCCTGGGGGGATGGGAGGCCCGCG
TTAGCGGGCCGGGAGGGTTCGAGAAGGGGGGGCACCCCCCTTCGGCGTGCGCGGTCACGCGCACAGGGCG
CAGCCCTGGTTAAAAACAAGGTTTATAAATATTGGTTTAAAAGCAGGTTAAAAGACAGGTTAGCGGTGGC
CGAAAAACGGGCGGAAACCCTTGCAAATGCTGGATTTTCTGCCTGTGGACAGCCCCTCAAATGTCAATAG
GTGCGCCCCTCATCTGTCAGCACTCTGCCCCTCAAGTGTCAAGGATCGCGCCCCTCATCTGTCAGTAGTC
GCGCCCCTCAAGTGTCAATACCGCAGGGCACTTATCCCCAGGCTTGTCCACATCATCTGTGGGAAACTCG
CGTAAAATCAGGCGTTTTCGCCGATTTGCGAGGCTGGCCAGCTCCACGTCGCCGGCCGAAATCGAGCCTG
CCCCTCATCTGTCAACGCCGCGCCGGGTGAGTCGGCCCCTCAAGTGTCAACGTCCGCCCCTCATCTGTCA
GTGAGGGCCAAGTTTTCCGCGAGGTATCCACAACGCCGGCGGCCGCGGTGTCTCGCACACGGCTTCGACG
GCGTTTCTGGCGCGTTTGCAGGGCCATAGACGGCCGCCAGCCCAGCGGCGAGGGCAACCAGCCCGGTGAG
CGTCGCAAAGGAGATCCTGATCTGACTGATGGGCTGCCTGTATCGAGTGGTGATTTTGTGCCGAGCTGCC
GGTCGGGGAGCTGTTGGCTGGCTGGTGGCAGGATATATTGTGGTGTAAACAAATTGACGCTTAGACAACT
TAATAACACATTGCGGACGTTTTTAATGTACTGGGGTGGATGCAGTGGGCCCCAC
