Features (pLannotate 1.2.2; 11 found; start..end, strand, type, name):
     33..664     -  terminator     E9 terminator: terminator and polyadenylation signal from the pea rbcS-E9 gene
    726..5018    -  CDS            pcoCas9: Cas9 endonuclease from the Streptococcus pyogenes Type II CRISPR/Cas system plant codon-optimized Cas9 gene containing the potato IV2 intron
   5076..5123    -  CDS            2xFLAG: two tandem FLAG® epitope tags
   5768..5792    +  misc_feature   RB T-DNA repeat: right border repeat from nopaline C58 T-DNA
   5904..5924    -  CDS            TetR (fragment): tetracycline resistance regulatory protein; tetR
   5951..7096    -  CDS            trfA: TRFA_ECOLX - Experimental evidence at protein level: Swiss-Prot protein existence level 1. Also involved in plasmid copy number control, promoting intermolecular coupling of protein bound iterons at oriV, which inhibits replication initiation. From Escherichia coli.
   7432..8020    -  rep_origin     ori: high-copy-number ColE1/pMB1/pBR322/pUC origin of replication
   8191..9051    -  CDS            AmpR: β-lactamase; bla; confers resistance to ampicillin, carbenicillin, and related antibiotics
   9052..9156    -  promoter       AmpR promoter: bla
   9243..9874    -  rep_origin     oriV: incP origin of replication
   9966..9990    +  misc_feature   LB T-DNA repeat: left border repeat from nopaline C58 T-DNA
>Addgene plasmid #117504 | BCJJ345 | addgene full sequence | sequence record 226829 | Addgene NGS Result
TCTGTGAAGACAAGCAAGAATTCAAGCTTAGCGTTGTCAATCAATTGGCAAGTCATAAAATGCATTAAAA
AATATTTTCATACTCAACTACAAATCCATGAGTATAACTATAATTATAAAGCAATGATTAGAATCTGACA
AGGATTCTGGAAAATTACATAAAGGAAAGTTCATAAATGTCTAAAACACAAGAGGACATACTTGTATTCA
GTAACATTTGCAGCTTTTCTAGGTCTGAAAATATATTTGTTGCCTAGTGAATAAGCATAATGGTACAACT
ACAAGTGTTTTACTCCTCATATTAACTTCGGTCATTAGAGGCCACGATTTGACACATTTTTACTCAAAAC
AAAATGTTTGCATATCTCTTATAATTTCAAATTCAACACACAACAAATAAGAGAAAAAACAAATAATATT
AATTTGAGAATGAACAAAAGGACCATATCATTCATTAACTCTTCTCCATCCATTTCCATTTCACAGTTCG
ATAGCGAAAACCGAATAAAAAACACAGTAAATTACAAGCACAACAAATGGTACAAGAAAAACAGTTTTCC
CAATGCCATAATACTCAAACTCAGTAGGATTCTGGTGTGTGCGCAATGAAACTGATGCATTGAACTTGAC
GAACGTTGTCGAAACCGATGATACGAACGAAAGCAAGCTCACTTCTTCTTCTTAGCCTGTCCAGCCTTCT
TGGTAGCAGCTGGCCTCTTGCCACCATCTCCTCCAAGCTGAGAAAGATCGATTCTTGTCTCGTAAAGTCC
GGTGATAGACTGGTGGATAAGGGTAGCATCAAGAACCTCCTTGGTAGAGGTGTATCTTTTTCTATCGATG
GTGGTATCGAAGTACTTGAAAGCAGCTGGAGCACCAAGGTTGGTAAGGGTGAAAAGGTGGATGATGTTCT
CAGCCTGCTCTCTGATTGGCTTATCTCTGTGCTTGTTGTAAGCAGAAAGAACCTTATCAAGGTTAGCATC
AGCAAGGATAACTCTCTTAGAGAACTCAGAGATTTGCTCGATGATCTCATCAAGGTAGTGCTTGTGCTGC
TCAACGAAAAGCTGCTTCTGCTCGTTATCCTCTGGAGATCCCTTCAACTTCTCGTAGTGAGAAGCAAGGT
AAAGGAAGTTAACGTACTTAGATGGAAGAGCAAGCTCGTTTCCCTTCTGAAGCTCTCCAGCAGAAGCAAG
CATTCTCTTTCTTCCGTTCTCAAGCTCGAAAAGAGAGTACTTTGGCAACTTGATGATAAGATCCTTCTTA
ACCTCCTTGTATCCCTTAGCCTCAAGGAAATCGATTGGGTTCTTCTCGAAAGAAGAACGCTCCATGATGG
TGATTCCAAGAAGCTCCTTAACAGACTTCAACTTCTTAGACTTTCCCTTCTCAACCTTAGCAACAACAAG
AACAGAGTAAGCAACGGTTGGAGAATCGAATCCTCCGTACTTCTTTGGGTCCCAATCCTTCTTTCTAGCG
ATCAACTTATCAGAGTTTCTCTTTGGAAGGATAGACTCCTTAGAGAATCCTCCGGTCTGAACCTCGGTTT
TCTTAACGATGTTAACCTGTGGCATAGAAAGAACCTTTCTAACGGTAGCGAAATCTCTTCCCTTATCCCA
AACGATCTCTCCTGTCTCTCCGTTTGTCTCGATAAGTGGTCTTTTTCTGATCTCTCCGTTAGCAAGGGTG
ATCTCGGTCTTGAAGAAGTTCATGATGTTAGAGTAGAAGAAGTACTTAGCGGTAGCCTTTCCGATCTCCT
GCTCAGACTTAGCGATCATCTTTCTAACATCGTAAACCTTGTAATCTCCGTAAACGAACTCAGACTCCAA
CTTTGGGTACTTCTTGATAAGAGCGGTTCCAACAACAGCGTTAAGGTAAGCATCGTGAGCGTGGTGGTAG
TTGTTGATCTCTCTAACCTTGTAGAACTGGAAATCCTTTCTGAAATCAGAAACCAACTTAGACTTCAAGG
TGATAACCTTAACCTCTCTGATCAACTTATCGTTCTCATCGTACTTGGTGTTCATACGAGAATCAAGGAT
CTGAGCAACGTGCTTGGTGATCTGTCTGGTTTCAACAAGCTGTCTCTTGATGAATCCAGCCTTATCAAGC
TCAGAAAGTCCTCCTCTCTCAGCCTTGGTAAGGTTATCGAACTTTCTCTGGGTGATCAACTTAGCGTTAA
GAAGCTGTCTCCAGTAGTTCTTCATCTTCTTAACAACCTCCTCAGATGGAACGTTATCAGACTTTCCTCT
GTTCTTATCAGAACGGGTAAGAACCTTGTTATCGATAGAATCATCCTTCAAGAAAGACTGTGGAACGATG
TGATCAACATCGTAATCAGAAAGTCTGTTGATGTCAAGCTCCTGATCAACGTACATATCTCTTCCGTTCT
GAAGGTAGTAAAGGTACAACTTCTCGTTCTGAAGCTGGGTGTTCTCAACTGGGTGCTCCTTCAAGATTTG
AGATCCAAGCTCCTTGATTCCCTCCTCGATTCTCTTCATTCTCTCACGAGAGTTCTTCTGTCCCTTCTGG
GTGGTCTGGTTCTCTCTAGCCATCTCGATAACGATGTTCTCTGGCTTGTGTCTACCCATAACCTTAACAA
GCTCATCAACAACCTTAACGGTCTGAAGGATTCCCTTCTTGATAGCTGGAGATCCAGCAAGGTTAGCGAT
GTGCTCGTGAAGAGAATCTCCCTGTCCAGAAACCTGAGCCTTCTGGATGTCCTCCTTGAAGGTAAGAGAA
TCATCGTGGATAAGCTGCATGAAGTTTCTGTTAGCGAATCCATCAGACTTCAAGAAATCAAGGATGGTCT
TTCCAGACTGCTTATCTCTGATTCCGTTGATCAACTTACGAGAAAGTCTACCCCATCCGGTGTATCTTCT
TCTCTTCAACTGCTTCATAACCTTATCATCGAAAAGGTGAGCGTAGGTCTTGAGTCTCTCCTCGATCATC
TCTCTATCCTCGAAAAGGGTAAGGGTAAGAACGATGTCCTCAAGGATGTCCTCGTTCTCCTCGTTATCAA
GGAAATCCTTATCCTTGATGATCTTCAAAAGATCGTGGTAGGTTCCAAGAGAAGCGTTGAATCTATCCTC
AACTCCAGAGATTTCAACAGAATCGAAGCACTCGATCTTCTTGAAGTAATCCTCCTTCAACTGCTTAACG
GTAACCTTTCTGTTGGTCTTGAAAAGAAGATCAACGATAGCCTTCTTCTGCTCTCCAGAAAGGAAAGCTG
GCTTTCTCATTCCCTCGGTAACGTACTTAACCTTGGTAAGCTCGTTGTAAACGGTGAAGTACTCGTAAAG
AAGAGAGTGCTTTGGAAGAACCTTCTCGTTTGGAAGGTTCTTATCGAAGTTGGTCATTCTCTCGATGAAA
GACTGAGCAGAAGCTCCCTTATCAACAACCTGCACATCAACAAATTTTGGTCATATATTAGAAAAGTTAT
AAATTAAAATATACACACTTATAAACTACAGAAAAGCAATTGCTATATACTACATTCTTTTATTTTGAAA
AAAATATTTGAAATATTATATTACTACTAATTAATGATAATTATTATATATATATCAAAGGTAGAAGCAG
AAACTTACCTCCTCGAAGTTCCAAGGGGTGATTGTCTCCTCAGACTTTCTGGTCATCCAAGCGAAACGAG
AGTTTCCTCTAGCAAGTGGTCCAACGTAGTATGGGATTCTGAAGGTAAGGATCTTCTCGATCTTCTCTCT
GTTATCCTTCAAGAATGGGTAGAAATCCTCCTGTCTACGAAGGATAGCGTGAAGCTCTCCAAGGTGGATC
TGGTGTGGGATAGATCCGTTATCGAAGGTTCTCTGCTTTCTAAGAAGATCCTCTCTGTTCAACTTAACAA
GAAGCTCCTCGGTTCCATCCATCTTCTCAAGGATTGGCTTGATGAACTTGTAGAACTCCTCCTGAGAAGC
TCCTCCATCGATGTATCCAGCGTATCCGTTCTTAGACTGATCGAAGAAGATTTCCTTGTACTTCTCTGGA
AGCTGCTGTCTAACAAGAGCCTTCAAAAGGGTAAGATCCTGGTGGTGCTCATCGTATCTCTTGATCATAG
AAGCAGAAAGTGGAGCCTTGGTGATCTCGGTGTTAACTCTAAGGATGTCAGAAAGAAGGATAGCATCAGA
AAGGTTCTTAGCAGCAAGGAAAAGATCAGCGTACTGATCTCCGATCTGAGCAAGAAGGTTATCAAGATCA
TCATCGTAGGTATCCTTAGAAAGCTGCAACTTAGCATCCTCAGCAAGATCGAAGTTAGACTTGAAGTTTG
GGGTAAGTCCAAGAGAAAGAGCGATAAGGTTTCCGAAAAGTCCGTTCTTCTTCTCTCCTGGAAGCTGAGC
GATAAGGTTCTCAAGTCTACGAGACTTAGAAAGTCTAGCAGAAAGGATAGCCTTAGCATCAACTCCAGAA
GCGTTGATTGGGTTCTCCTCGAAAAGCTGGTTGTAGGTCTGAACAAGCTGGATGAACAACTTATCAACAT
CAGAGTTATCTGGGTTAAGATCTCCCTCGATAAGGAAGTGTCCTCTGAACTTGATCATGTGAGCAAGAGC
AAGGTAGATAAGTCTAAGATCAGCCTTATCGGTAGAATCAACCAACTTCTTTCTAAGGTGGTAGATGGTT
GGGTACTTCTCGTGGTAAGCAACCTCATCAACGATGTTTCCGAAGATTGGGTGTCTCTCGTGCTTCTTAT
CCTCCTCAACAAGGAAAGACTCCTCAAGTCTGTGGAAGAAAGAATCATCAACCTTAGCCATCTCGTTAGA
GAAGATTTCCTGAAGGTAGCAGATTCTGTTCTTTCTTCTGGTGTATCTTCTTCTAGCGGTTCTCTTCAAT
CTGGTAGCCTCAGCGGTTTCTCCAGAATCGAAAAGAAGAGCACCGATAAGGTTCTTCTTGATAGAGTGTC
TATCGGTGTTTCCAAGAACCTTGAACTTCTTAGATGGAACCTTGTACTCATCGGTGATAACAGCCCATCC
AACAGAGTTGGTTCCGATGTCAAGTCCGATAGAGTACTTCTTATCCATACCTCCAGCAGCTGGAACTCCG
TGGATTCCAACCTTTCTCTTCTTCTTTGGAGCCATCTTATCATCATCATCCTTGTAATCCTTATCATCAT
CATCCTTGTAATCCATTTCTTCTCTCTCTCACTCCCTCTTAGGGTTTAACGATTTTACACTTTGACTCGT
CTAGGTTTAGCCTCAGGGTTTAGTGGCGACGGAAGAAGCTGGAAAACGATTTTGTTTATTTGGTCGGAAA
GTTTACAACTTTAAACCTTCCACTAGGTTTTCTTCAGGAATCGGGTCTACCGGGTTGACCCGGACTAACC
AAGCCCATGACTTACCTGGTCTATGGTTTGAGCCCATTAACTATTTCGTTCTTTTAAAGCAGAAACTTGG
GCCTTTAATTTGTAGAGCCGAAAACTAACCGGACCGTCAATTTAAGTTTGGTTCAATCCGATTTCTGAAT
TTTTGGTTCTGATTTCTGAAGAGTAGTACGTAAACCGAATTGGGAGATTCTCTTATTTCAGTAACAGTTT
AATACAGTTTTTGTTTAGTGTTTTCAATTTCGGTATTTTTTACAAACTCGAATCGGATGATTCCGGTTTA
ATAAAATCAAATGAGTTCGGTTTAGCTGAATTTAAAACTGTTTTTAATCTTATAGTATACCGAACCGGAC
CATCCATCTAATTTCAATTGTCTACCAAAACCGACCGACCAGTCTTTGTCGACTCCACTATTGTCTTCTG
CACGAAGTGGTTTAAACTATCAGTGTTTGACAGGATATATTGGCGGGTAAACCTAAGAGAAAAGAGCGTT
TATTAGAATAATCGGATATTTAAAAGGGCGTGAAAAGGTTTATCCGTTCGTCCATTTGTATGTGCATGCC
AACCACAGGGTTCCCCAGATCAGGCGCTGGCTGCTGAACCCCCAGCCGGAACTGACCCCACAAGGCCCTA
GCGTTTGCAATGCACCAGGTCATCATTGACCCAGGCGTGTTCCACCAGGCCGCTGCCTCGCAACTCTTCG
CAGGCTTCGCCGACCTGCTCGCGCCACTTCTTCACGCGGGTGGAATCCGATCCGCACATGAGGCGGAAGG
TTTCCAGCTTGAGCGGGTACGGCTCCCGGTGCGAGCTGAAATAGTCGAACATCCGTCGGGCCGTCGGCGA
CAGCTTGCGGTACTTCTCCCATATGAATTTCGTGTAGTGGTCGCCAGCAAACAGCACGACGATTTCCTCG
TCGATCAGGACCTGGCAACGGGACGTTTTCTTGCCACGGTCCAGGACGCGGAAGCGGTGCAGCAGCGACA
CCGATTCCAGGTGCCCAACGCGGTCGGACGTGAAGCCCATCGCCGTCGCCTGTAGGCGCGACAGGCATTC
CTCGGCCTTCGTGTAATACCGGCCATTGATCGACCAGCCCAGGTCCTGGCAAAGCTCGTAGAACGTGAAG
GTGATCGGCTCGCCGATAGGGGTGCGCTTCGCGTACTCCAACACCTGCTGCCACACCAGTTCGTCATCGT
CGGCCCGCAGCTCGACGCCGGTGTAGGTGATCTTCACGTCCTTGTTGACGTGGAAAATGACCTTGTTTTG
CAGCGCCTCGCGCGGGATTTTCTTGTTGCGCGTGGTGAACAGGGCAGAGCGGGCCGTGTCGTTTGGCATC
GCTCGCATCGTGTCCGGCCACGGCGCAATATCGAACAAGGAAAGCTGCATTTCCTTGATCTGCTGCTTCG
TGTGTTTCAGCAACGCGGCCTGCTTGGCCTCGCTGACCTGTTTTGCCAGGTCCTCGCCGGCGGTTTTTCG
CTTCTTGGTCGTCATAGTTCCTCGCGTGTCGATGGTCATCGACTTCGCCAAACCTGCCGCCTCCTGTTCA
AGACGACGCGAACGCTCCACGGCGGCCGATGGCGCGGGCAGGGCAGGGGGAGCCAGTTGCACGCTGTCGC
GCTCGATCTTGGCCGTAGCTTGCTGGACCATCGAGCCGACGGACTGGAAGGTTTCGCGGGGCGCACGCAT
GACGGTGCGGCTTGCGATGGTTTCGGCATCCTCGGCGGAAAACCCCGCGTCGATCAGTTCTTGCCTGTAT
GCCTTCCGGTCAAACGTCCGATTCATTCACCCTCCTTGCGGGATTGCCCCGACTCACGCCGGGGCAATGT
GCCCTTATTCCTGATTTGACCCGCCTGGTGCCTTGGTGTCCAGATAATCCACCTTATCGGCAATGAAGTC
GGTCCCGTAGACCGTCTGGCCGTCCTTCTCGTACTTGGTATTCCGAATCTTGCCCTGCACGAATACCAGC
GACCCCTTGCCCAAATACTTGCCGTGGGCCTCGGCCTGAGAGCCAAAACACTTGATGCGGAAGAAGTCGG
TGCGCTCCTGCTTGTCGCCGGCATCGTTGCGCCACATCTAGGATCTGCCAGGAACCGTAAAAAGGCCGCG
TTGCTGGCGTTTTTCCATAGGCTCCGCCCCCCTGACGAGCATCACAAAAATCGACGCTCAAGTCAGAGGT
GGCGAAACCCGACAGGACTATAAAGATACCAGGCGTTTCCCCCTGGAAGCTCCCTCGTGCGCTCTCCTGT
TCCGACCCTGCCGCTTACCGGATACCTGTCCGCCTTTCTCCCTTCGGGAAGCGTGGCGCTTTCTCATAGC
TCACGCTGTAGGTATCTCAGTTCGGTGTAGGTCGTTCGCTCCAAGCTGGGCTGTGTGCACGAACCCCCCG
TTCAGCCCGACCGCTGCGCCTTATCCGGTAACTATCGTCTTGAGTCCAACCCGGTAAGACACGACTTATC
GCCACTGGCAGCAGCCACTGGTAACAGGATTAGCAGAGCGAGGTATGTAGGCGGTGCTACAGAGTTCTTG
AAGTGGTGGCCTAACTACGGCTACACTAGAAGAACAGTATTTGGTATCTGCGCTCTGCTGAAGCCAGTTA
CCTTCGGAAAAAGAGTTGGTAGCTCTTGATCCGGCAAACAAACCACCGCTGGTAGCGGTGGTTTTTTTGT
TTGCAAGCAGCAGATTACGCGCAGAAAAAAAGGATCTCAAGAAGATCCTTTGATCTTTTCTACGGGGTCT
GACGCTCAGTGGAACGAAAACTCACGTTAAGGGATTTTGGTCATGAGATTATCAAAAAGGATCTTCACCT
AGATCCTTTTAAATTAAAAATGAAGTTTTAAATCAATCTAAAGTATATATGAGTAAACTTGGTCTGACAG
TTACCAATGCTTAATCAGTGAGGCACCTATCTCAGCGATCTGTCTATTTCGTTCATCCATAGTTGCCTGA
CTCCCCGTCGTGTAGATAACTACGATACGGGAGGGCTTACCATCTGGCCCCAGTGCTGCAATGATACCGC
GAGAACCACGCTCACCGGCTCCAGATTTATCAGCAATAAACCAGCCAGCCGGAAGGGCCGAGCGCAGAAG
TGGTCCTGCAACTTTATCCGCCTCCATCCAGTCTATTAATTGTTGCCGGGAAGCTAGAGTAAGTAGTTCG
CCAGTTAATAGTTTGCGCAACGTTGTTGCCATTGCTACAGGCATCGTGGTGTCACGCTCGTCGTTTGGTA
TGGCTTCATTCAGCTCCGGTTCCCAACGATCAAGGCGAGTTACATGATCCCCCATGTTGTGCAAAAAAGC
GGTTAGCTCCTTCGGTCCTCCGATCGTTGTCAGAAGTAAGTTGGCCGCAGTGTTATCACTCATGGTTATG
GCAGCACTGCATAATTCTCTTACTGTCATGCCATCCGTAAGATGCTTTTCTGTGACTGGTGAGTACTCAA
CCAAGTCATTCTGAGAATAGTGTATGCGGCGACCGAGTTGCTCTTGCCCGGCGTCAATACGGGATAATAC
CGCGCCACATAGCAGAACTTTAAAAGTGCTCATCATTGGAAAACGTTCTTCGGGGCGAAAACTCTCAAGG
ATCTTACCGCTGTTGAGATCCAGTTCGATGTAACCCACTCGTGCACCCAACTGATCTTCAGCATCTTTTA
CTTTCACCAGCGTTTCTGGGTGAGCAAAAACAGGAAGGCAAAATGCCGCAAAAAAGGGAATAAGGGCGAC
ACGGAAATGTTGAATACTCATACTCTTCCTTTTTCAATATTATTGAAGCATTTATCAAGGTTATTGTCTC
ATGAGCGGATACATATTTGAATGTATTTAGAAAAATAAACAAATAGGGGTTCCGCGCACGAATTGGCCAG
CGCTGCCATTTTTGGGGTGAGGCCGTTCGCGGCCGAGGGGCGCAGCCCCTGGGGGGATGGGAGGCCCGCG
TTAGCGGGCCGGGAGGGTTCGAGAAGGGGGGGCACCCCCCTTCGGCGTGCGCGGTCACGCGCACAGGGCG
CAGCCCTGGTTAAAAACAAGGTTTATAAATATTGGTTTAAAAGCAGGTTAAAAGACAGGTTAGCGGTGGC
CGAAAAACGGGCGGAAACCCTTGCAAATGCTGGATTTTCTGCCTGTGGACAGCCCCTCAAATGTCAATAG
GTGCGCCCCTCATCTGTCAGCACTCTGCCCCTCAAGTGTCAAGGATCGCGCCCCTCATCTGTCAGTAGTC
GCGCCCCTCAAGTGTCAATACCGCAGGGCACTTATCCCCAGGCTTGTCCACATCATCTGTGGGAAACTCG
CGTAAAATCAGGCGTTTTCGCCGATTTGCGAGGCTGGCCAGCTCCACGTCGCCGGCCGAAATCGAGCCTG
CCCCTCATCTGTCAACGCCGCGCCGGGTGAGTCGGCCCCTCAAGTGTCAACGTCCGCCCCTCATCTGTCA
GTGAGGGCCAAGTTTTCCGCGAGGTATCCACAACGCCGGCGGCCGCGGTGTCTCGCACACGGCTTCGACG
GCGTTTCTGGCGCGTTTGCAGGGCCATAGACGGCCGCCAGCCCAGCGGCGAGGGCAACCAGCCCGGTGAG
CGTCGCAAAGGAGATCCTGATCTGACTGATGGGCTGCCTGTATCGAGTGGTGATTTTGTGCCGAGCTGCC
GGTCGGGGAGCTGTTGGCTGGCTGGTGGCAGGATATATTGTGGTGTAAACAAATTGACGCTTAGACAACT
TAATAACACATTGCGGACGTTTTTAATGTACTGGGGTGGATGCAGTGGGCCCCAC
